>Addgene plasmid #179661 | CMVTO-nTVMVPmut-tevs-AP4-tevs-P3-cTVMVP | addgene full sequence | sequence record 356786 | Addgene NGS Result
ACAATTGCATGAAGAATCTGCTTAGGGTTAGGCGTTTTGCGCTGCTTCGTACGGGCCAGATATACGCGTT
GACATTGATTATTGACTAGTTATTAATAGTAATCAATTACGGGGTCATTAGTTCATAGCCCATATATGGA
GTTCCGCGTTACATAACTTACGGTAAATGGCCCGCCTGGCTGACCGCCCAACGACCCCCGCCCATTGACG
TCAATAATGACGTATGTTCCCATAGTAACGCCAATAGGGACTTTCCATTGACGTCAATGGGTGGAGTATT
TACGGTAAACTGCCCACTTGGCAGTACATCAAGTGTATCATATGCCAAGTACGCCCCCTATTGACGTCAA
TGACGGTAAATGGCCCGCCTGGCATTATGCCCAGTACATGACCTTATGGGACTTTCCTACTTGGCAGTAC
ATCTACGTATTAGTCATCGCTATTACCATGGTGATGCGGTTTTGGCAGTACATCAATGGGCGTGGATAGC
GGTTTGACTCACGGGGATTTCCAAGTCTCCACCCCATTGACGTCAATGGGAGTTTGTTTTGGCACCAAAA
TCAACGGGACTTTCCAAAATGTCGTAACAACTCCGCCCCATTGACGCAAATGGGCGGTAGGCGTGTACGG
TGGGAGGTCTATATAAGCAGAGCTCTCCCTATCAGTGATAGAGATCTCCCTATCAGTGATAGAGATCGTC
GACGAGCTCGTTTAGTGAACCGTCAGATCGCCTGGAGACGCCATCCACGCTGTTTTGACCTCCATAGAAG
ACACCGGGACCGATCCAGCCTCCGGACTCTAGCGTTTAAACTTAAGCTTCGCCACCATGGGATCCAGTAA
AGCCCTTCTCAAAGGTGTGCGAGATTTCAATCCCATATCCGCCTGTGTCTGCCTCCTGGAAAATAGTTCA
GACGGGCACAGCGAAAGGCTCTTTGGAATCGGCTTCGGGCCGTATATTATTGCTAATCAGAGGTTGTTCC
GGCGCAACAACGGAGAGTTGACAATAAAGACCATGCACGGTGAATTTAAAGTGAAGAATAGTACCCAACT
CCAGATGAAACCAGTGGAGGGGAGGAACATTATTGTCATAAAAATGGCTAAAGATTTCCCTCCTTTTCCA
CAAAAATTGAAATTCAGGCAACCTACAATCAAAGATCGCGTCTGCATGGTTTCTACGAATTTTCAGCAAA
GTAGTGGCTCGAGTGAAAACCTTTACTTCCAATCAGGCTCGGGCGGCTCTTCACCCGAGGACGAGCTTGC
TGCTAATGAAGAGGAGTTGCAGCAAAATGAACAAAAGTTGGCTCAAATTAAGCAAAAACTTCAAGCTATC
AAATACGGTGGTGGAGGCAGTAGTGAGAACTTGTACTTCCAGAGTGGCTCGAGTGGCAGCTCCCCGGAAG
ATGAGATCCAGCAACTGGAAGAAGAAATCGCTCAGCTGGAACAGAAAAACGCAGCGCTGAAAGAGAAAAA
CCAGGCGCTGAAATACGGTAGTAGTGGCTCGAGTAAATCAGTCTCCTCCCTCGTGTCCGAATCCTCTCAC
ATCGTTCACAAGGAAGATACCAGTTTCTGGCAGCATTGGATTACCACAAAAGACGGGCAGTGCGGCTCAC
CGCTGGTGTCTATCATTGACGGGAACATTCTGGGAATCCACTCCCTGACACACACCACTAACGGCTCAAA
CTATTTCGTTGAGTTCCCAGAGAAGTTCGTAGCTACATATCTGGACGCTGCGGACGGCTGGTGCAAGAAC
TGGAAATTCAACGCGGACAAGATTTCATGGGGTAGTTTCACGCTTGTCGAAGACGCGCCCGAGGACGACT
TTATGGCGAAAAAAACCGTGGCTGCTATTATGGATAGCTAGCTCGAGGAGGGCCCGAACAAAAACTCATC
TCAGAAGAGGATCTGAATAGCGCCGTCGACCATCATCATAATCATCATTGAGTTTAAACCCGCTGATCAG
CCTCGACTGTGCCTTCTAGTTGCCAGCCATCTGTTGTTTGCCCCTCCCCCGTGCCTTCCTTGACCCTGGA
AGGTGCCACTCCCACTGTCCTTTCCTAATAAAATGAGGAAATTGCATCGCATTGTCTGAGTAGGTGTCAT
TCTATTCTGGGGGGTGGGGTGGGGCAGGACAGCAAGGGGGAGGATTGGGAAGACAATAGCAGGCATGCTG
GGGATGCGGTGGGCTCTATGGAGATCTATCGATGTTCTGGGGATGCGGTGGGCTCTATGGCTTCTGAGGC
GGAAAGAACCAGCTGGGGCTCTAGGGGGTATCCCC
[124 nt withheld, positions 2276-2399]
C
[91 nt withheld, positions 2401-2491]
AGGGTGATGGTTCACGTACCTAGAAGTTCCTATTCCGAAGTTCCTATTCTCTAGAAAGTATAGGAACTTC
CTTGGCCAAAAAGCCTGAACTCACCGCGACGTCTGTCGAGAAGTTTCTGATCGAAAAGTTCGACAGCGTC
TCCGACCTGATGCAGCTCTCGGAGGGCGAAGAATCTCGTGCTTTCAGCTTCGATGTAGGAGGGCGTGGAT
ATGTCCTGCGGGTAAATAGCTGCGCCGATGGTTTCTACAAAGATCGTTATGTTTATCGGCACTTTGCATC
GGCCGCGCTCCCGATTCCGGAAGTGCTTGACATTGGGGAATTCAGCGAGAGCCTGACCTATTGCATCTCC
CGCCGTGCACAGGGTGTCACGTTGCAAGACCTGCCTGAAACCGAACTGCCCGCTGTTCTGCAGCCGGTCG
CGGAGGCCATGGATGCGATCGCTGCGGCCGATCTTAGCCAGACGAGCGGGTTCGGCCCATTCGGACCGCA
AGGAATCGGTCAATACACTACATGGCGTGATTTCATATGCGCGATTGCTGATCCCCATGTGTATCACTGG
CAAACTGTGATGGACGACACCGTCAGTGCGTCCGTCGCGCAGGCTCTCGATGAGCTGATGCTTTGGGCCG
AGGACTGCCCCGAAGTCCGGCACCTCGTGCACGCGGATTTCGGCTCCAACAATGTCCTGACGGACAATGG
CCGCATAACAGCGGTCATTGACTGGAGCGAGGCGATGTTCGGGGATTCCCAATACGAGGTCGCCAACATC
TTCTTCTGGAGGCCGTGGTTGGCTTGTATGGAGCAGCAGACGCGCTACTTCGAGCGGAGGCATCCGGAGC
TTGCAGGATCGCCGCGGCTCCGGGCGTATATGCTCCGCATTGGTCTTGACCAACTCTATCAGAGCTTGGT
TGACGGCAATTTCGATGATGCAGCTTGGGCGCAGGGTCGATGCGACGCAATCGTCCGATCCGGAGCCGGG
ACTGTCGGGCGTACACAAATCGCCCGCAGAAGCGCGGCCGTCTGGACCGATGGCTGTGTAGAAGTACTCG
CCGATAGTGGAAACCGACGCCCCAGCACTCGTCCGAGGGCAAAGGAATAGCACGTACTACGAGATTTCGA
TTCCACCGCCGCCTTCTATGAAAGGTTGGGCTTCGGAATCGTTTTCCGGGACGCCGGCTGGATGATCCTC
CAGCGCGGGGATCTCATGCTGGAGTTCTTCGCCCACCCCAACTTGTTTATTGCAGCTTATAATGGTTACA
AATAAAGCAATAGCATCACAAATTTCACAAATAAAGCATTTTTTTCACTGCATTCTAGTTGTGGTTTGTC
CAAACTCATCAATGTATCTTATCATGTCTGTATACCGTCGACCTCTAGCTAGAGCTTGGCGTAATCATGG
TCATAGCTGTTTCCTGTGTGAAATTGTTATCCGCTCACAATTCCACACAACATACGAGCCGGAAGCATAA
AGTGTAAAGCCTGGGGTGCCTAATGAGTGAGCTAACTCACATTAATTGCGTTGCGCTCACTGCCCGCTTT
CCAGTCGGGAAACCTGTCGTGCCAGCTGCATTAATGAATCGGCCAACGCGCGGGGAGAGGCGGTTTGCGT
ATTGGGCGCTCTTCCGCTTCCTCGCTCACTGACTCGCTGCGCTCGGTCGTTCGGCTGCGGCGAGCGGTAT
CAGCTCACTCAAAGGCGGTAATACGGTTATCCACAGAATCAGGGGATAACGCAGGAAAGAACATGTGAGC
AAAAGGCCAGCAAAAGGCCAGGAACCGTAAAAAGGCCGCGTTGCTGGCGTTTTTCCATAGGCTCCGCCCC
CCTGACGAGCATCACAAAAATCGACGCTCAAGTCAGAGGTGGCGAAACCCGACAGGACTATAAAGATACC
AGGCGTTTCCCCCTGGAAGCTCCCTCGTGCGCTCTCCTGTTCCGACCCTGCCGCTTACCGGATACCTGTC
CGCCTTTCTCCCTTCGGGAAGCGTGGCGCTTTCTCATAGCTCACGCTGTAGGTATCTCAGTTCGGTGTAG
GTCGTTCGCTCCAAGCTGGGCTGTGTGCACGAACCCCCCGTTCAGCCCGACCGCTGCGCCTTATCCGGTA
ACTATCGTCTTGAGTCCAACCCGGTAAGACACGACTTATCGCCACTGGCAGCAGCCACTGGTAACAGGAT
TAGCAGAGCGAGGTATGTAGGCGGTGCTACAGAGTTCTTGAAGTGGTGGCCTAACTACGGCTACACTAGA
AGAACAGTATTTGGTATCTGCGCTCTGCTGAAGCCAGTTACCTTCGGAAAAAGAGTTGGTAGCTCTTGAT
CCGGCAAACAAACCACCGCTGGTAGCGGTGGTTTTTTTGTTTGCAAGCAGCAGATTACGCGCAGAAAAAA
AGGATCTCAAGAAGATCCTTTGATCTTTTCTACGGGGTCTGACGCTCAGTGGAACGAAAACTCACGTTAA
GGGATTTTGGTCATGAGATTATCAAAAAGGATCTTCACCTAGATCCTTTTAAATTAAAAATGAAGTTTTA
AATCAATCTAAAGTATATATGAGTAAACTTGGTCTGACAGTTACCAATGCTTAATCAGTGAGGCACCTAT
CTCAGCGATCTGTCTATTTCGTTCATCCATAGTTGCCTGACTCCCCGTCGTGTAGATAACTACGATACGG
GAGGGCTTACCATCTGGCCCCAGTGCTGCAATGATACCGCGAGACCCACGCTCACCGGCTCCAGATTTAT
CAGCAATAAACCAGCCAGCCGGAAGGGCCGAGCGCAGAAGTGGTCCTGCAACTTTATCCGCCTCCATCCA
GTCTATTAATTGTTGCCGGGAAGCTAGAGTAAGTAGTTCGCCAGTTAATAGTTTGCGCAACGTTGTTGCC
ATTGCTACAGGCATCGTGGTGTCACGCTCGTCGTTTGGTATGGCTTCATTCAGCTCCGGTTCCCAACGAT
CAAGGCGAGTTACATGATCCCCCATGTTGTGCAAAAAAGCGGTTAGCTCCTTCGGTCCTCCGATCGTTGT
CAGAAGTAAGTTGGCCGCAGTGTTATCACTCATGGTTATGGCAGCACTGCATAATTCTCTTACTGTCATG
CCATCCGTAAGATGCTTTTCTGTGACTGGTGAGTACTCAACCAAGTCATTCTGAGAATAGTGTATGCGGC
GACCGAGTTGCTCTTGCCCGGCGTCAATACGGGATAATACCGCGCCACATAGCAGAACTTTAAAAGTGCT
CATCATTGGAAAACGTTCTTCGGGGCGAAAACTCTCAAGGATCTTACCGCTGTTGAGATCCAGTTCGATG
TAACCCACTCGTGCACCCAACTGATCTTCAGCATCTTTTACTTTCACCAGCGTTTCTGGGTGAGCAAAAA
CAGGAAGGCAAAATGCCGCAAAAAAGGGAATAAGGGCGACACGGAAATGTTGAATACTCATACTCTTCCT
TTTTCAATATTATTGAAGCATTTATCAGGGTTATTGTCTCATGAGCGGATACATATTTGAATGTATTTAG
AAAAATAAACAAATAGGGGTTCCGCGCACATTTCCCCGAAAAGTGCCACCTGACGTCGACGGATCGGGAG
ATCTCCCGATCCCCTATGGTGCACTCTCAGTACAATCTGCTCTGATGCCGCATAGTTAAGCCAGTATCTG
CTCCCTGCTTGTGTGTTGGAGGTCGCTGAGTAGTGCGCGAGCAAAATTTAAGCTACAACAAGGCAAGGCT
TGACCG
Features (pLannotate 1.2.2; 22 found; start..end, strand, type, name):
     71..450     +  enhancer       CMV enhancer: human cytomegalovirus immediate early enhancer
    451..654     +  promoter       CMV promoter: human cytomegalovirus (CMV) immediate early promoter
    656..675     +  promoter       PLtetO-1 promoter (fragment): modified phage lambda PL promoter with tet operator sites (Lutz and Bujard, 1997)
    677..696     +  promoter       PLtetO-1 promoter (fragment): modified phage lambda PL promoter with tet operator sites (Lutz and Bujard, 1997)
    704..737     +  promoter       TRE3GV promoter (fragment): 3rd-generation Tet-responsive promoter that can be activated by binding of Tet-On® 3G, optimized for retroviral and lentiviral vectors
    836..1855    +  CDS            POLG_TVMV (fragment): Experimental evidence at protein level: Swiss-Prot protein existence level 1. [Nuclear inclusion protein A]: has RNA-binding and proteolytic activities. From Tobacco vein mottling virus (TVMV).
   1967..2191    +  polyA_signal   bGH poly(A) signal: bovine growth hormone polyadenylation signal
   2207..2230    +  polyA_signal   bGH poly(A) signal (fragment): bovine growth hormone polyadenylation signal
   2234..2255    +  promoter       SV40 promoter (fragment): SV40 enhancer and early promoter
   2276..2509    +  rep_origin     f1 ori (fragment) (sequence partly withheld): f1 bacteriophage origin of replication; arrow indicates direction of (+) strand synthesis
   2514..2561    +  protein_bind   FRT: FLP-mediated recombination occurs in the 8-bp core sequence TCTAGAAA (Turan and Bode, 2011). FLP recombinase from the Saccharomyces cerevisiae 2μ plasmid
   2569..3591    +  CDS            HygR: aminoglycoside phosphotransferase from E. coli; aph(4)-Ia; confers resistance to hygromycin
   3601..3726    +  CDS            ble (fragment): BLE_KLEPN - Experimental evidence at protein level: Swiss-Prot protein existence level 1. Binding protein with a strong affinity to the bleomycin family of antibiotics. Binds to CL990; an antimitotic-antibiotic compound. From Klebsiella pneumoniae.
   3721..3842    +  polyA_signal   SV40 poly(A) signal: SV40 polyadenylation signal
   3915..3931    -  protein_bind   lac operator: The lac repressor binds to the lac operator to inhibit transcription in E. coli. This inhibition can be relieved by adding lactose or isopropyl-β-D-thiogalactopyranoside (IPTG). lac repressor encoded by lacI
   3939..3969    -  promoter       lac promoter: promoter for the E. coli lac operon
   3984..4005    -  protein_bind   CAP binding site: CAP binding activates transcription in the presence of cAMP. E. coli catabolite activator protein
   4018..4110    -  CDS            lacI (fragment): lac repressor; lacI; The lac repressor binds to the lac operator to inhibit transcription in E. coli. This inhibition can be relieved by adding lactose or isopropyl-β-D-thiogalactopyranoside (IPTG).
   4293..4881    -  rep_origin     ori: high-copy-number ColE1/pMB1/pBR322/pUC origin of replication
   5052..5912    -  CDS            AmpR: β-lactamase; bla; confers resistance to ampicillin, carbenicillin, and related antibiotics
   5913..6017    -  promoter       AmpR promoter: bla
   6076..6128    -  misc_feature   bom (fragment): basis of mobility region from pBR322
