[The description below was written by a language model from this plasmid's Addgene catalogue record and pLannotate feature annotations shown in this document.]
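Description:
CMVTO-nTVMVPmut-tevs-AP4-tevs-P3-cTVMVP is a 6.2 kb mammalian expression plasmid built on the CMVTO-FlpIn backbone. It is propagated in E. coli through a high-copy ColE1/pUC-type origin with ampicillin selection (AmpR under its own bla promoter). Expression in mammalian cells is driven by the CMV enhancer and immediate-early promoter, followed by short tet operator-like elements. This matches the "TO" designation and implies that transcription can be repressed by Tet repressor and relieved by tetracycline or doxycycline in suitable host cells. The transcript is terminated by a bGH polyadenylation signal. Downstream lies an FRT site directly preceding a hygromycin resistance gene that has no evident intact promoter of its own, followed by an SV40 poly(A) signal. This is the usual Flp-In arrangement, in which FLP-mediated recombination into a genomic FRT landing pad activates HygR and allows selection of single-copy stable integrants. Small fragments of f1 ori, SV40 promoter, ble and lac sequences are backbone remnants.

The synthetic insert, annotated only as a roughly 1 kb coding region matching the tobacco vein mottling virus NIa protease (TVMVP), encodes a "caged" C-terminal TVMVP half. Going by the construct name, a mutated N-terminal TVMVP fragment is linked through TEV protease cleavage sites (tevs) and the AP4 and P3 modules to the cTVMVP fragment. AP4 and P3 are presumably a heterodimerizing coiled-coil pair, though the record does not define them. The stated purpose is a cytosolic, TEV protease-inducible caged cTVMVP: the likely logic is that the inactive N-terminal fragment occupies cTVMVP until TEVP cleavage releases it, but the record does not detail this mechanism. The plasmid comes from work on protease-controlled secretion and display of intercellular signals, where such components serve in synthetic protease circuits.
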