Addgene plasmid #179661: CMVTO-nTVMVPmut-tevs-AP4-tevs-P3-cTVMVP
Purpose: Cytosolic TEVP-inducible caged-cTVMVP
Depositing lab: Xiaojing Gao. Publication: Protease-controlled secretion and display of intercellular signals. Vlahos AE, Kang J, Aldrete CA, Zhu R, Chong LS, Elowitz MB, Gao XJ. Nat Commun. 2022 Feb 17;13(1):912. doi: 10.1038/s41467-022-28623-y. PubMed 35177637.
Backbone
  Vector backbone: CMVTO-FlpIn
  Vector type: Mammalian Expression
Growth in bacteria
  Bacterial resistance: Ampicillin, 100 μg/mL
  Growth temperature: 37°C
  Growth strain: DH5alpha
  Copy number: High Copy
Gene/Insert
  Gene/Insert name: Caged-cTVMVP
  Species: Synthetic
Terms and licenses: Academic/Nonprofit Terms; Industry Terms: Not Available to Industry
How to cite: CMVTO-nTVMVPmut-tevs-AP4-tevs-P3-cTVMVP was a gift from Xiaojing Gao (Addgene plasmid # 179661 ; http://n2t.net/addgene:179661 ; RRID:Addgene_179661)
